Addgene plasmid #103801: pCIBN-tagBFP-hTRF1
Purpose: BLInCR 'Localizer' construct that marks the telomeres and is targeted by a PHR-tagged effector upon illumination with blue light
Depositing lab: Karsten Rippe. Depositing organization: Deutsches Krebsforschungszentrum (DKFZ). Publication: Real-time observation of light-controlled transcription in living cells. Rademacher A, Erdel F, Trojanowski J, Schumacher S, Rippe K. J Cell Sci. 2017 Dec 15;130(24):4213-4224. doi: 10.1242/jcs.205534. Epub 2017 Nov 9. PubMed 29122982.
Backbone
  Vector backbone: pEGFP-C1
  Backbone manufacturer: Clontech
  Backbone size w/o insert (bp): 3932
  Vector type: Mammalian Expression
  Selectable markers: Neomycin (select with G418)
Growth in bacteria
  Bacterial resistance: Kanamycin, 50 μg/mL
  Growth temperature: 37°C
  Growth strain: DH5alpha
  Copy number: High Copy
Gene/Insert
  Gene/Insert name: CIBN-tagBFP-hTRF1 (alt name: N-terminus of CIB1)
  Species: H. sapiens (human), A. thaliana (mustard weed)
  Insert size (bp): 2548
  Entrez Gene: CIB1 (a.k.a. AT4G34530, T4L20.110, T4L20_110, cryptochrome-interacting basic-helix-loop-helix 1); TERF1 (a.k.a. PIN2, TRBF1, TRF, TRF1, hTRF1-AS, t-TRF1)
  Promoter: CMV
  Cloning method: Restriction Enzyme; 5′ cloning site NheI (not destroyed); 3′ cloning site BamHI (not destroyed)
  Sequencing primers: 5′ CMV-F
Terms and licenses: Academic/Nonprofit Terms; Industry Terms: Not Available to Industry
Depositor comments: EGFP was cut out from the backbone (NheI/BamHI cuts)
How to cite: pCIBN-tagBFP-hTRF1 was a gift from Karsten Rippe (Addgene plasmid # 103801 ; http://n2t.net/addgene:103801 ; RRID:Addgene_103801)
