[The description below was written by a language model from this plasmid's Addgene catalogue record and pLannotate feature annotations shown in this document.]
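Description:
pCIBN-tagBFP-hTRF1 is a mammalian expression plasmid built on the Clontech pEGFP-C1 backbone, from which the EGFP coding region was removed by NheI/BamHI digestion and replaced with a roughly 2.5 kb fusion insert. The full sequenced construct is about 6.5 kb. It is propagated in E. coli at high copy number from a ColE1/pUC-type origin and also carries an f1 phage origin. A single Tn5 NeoR/KanR gene provides both selections: a bacterial (bla-type) promoter drives it for kanamycin resistance in bacteria, and the SV40 enhancer/early promoter drives it for G418 selection in mammalian cells, with an HSV TK polyadenylation signal terminating the cassette. Short annotated fragments of ble, bGH poly(A) and SV40 large T antigen appear to be backbone remnants rather than functional elements.

The payload is a single open reading frame transcribed from the CMV immediate-early enhancer/promoter and terminated by the SV40 poly(A) signal. It encodes, in order, CIBN (the N-terminal portion of Arabidopsis thaliana CIB1), the monomeric blue fluorescent protein TagBFP, a short linker derived from the multiple cloning site, and human TRF1 (TERF1). TRF1 is a shelterin component that binds double-stranded telomeric repeats, so it tethers the fusion to telomeres, while TagBFP lets those sites be visualised. CIBN binds the photolyase homology region (PHR) of cryptochrome 2 once that domain has absorbed blue light. The construct therefore serves as the "localizer" in the BLInCR system: it marks telomeres, and illumination with blue light recruits a co-expressed PHR-tagged effector to them. This allows light-controlled recruitment of proteins to a defined chromatin site to be followed in living cells.
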