Features (pLannotate 1.2.2; 16 found; start..end, strand, type, name):
     61..364     +  enhancer       CMV enhancer: human cytomegalovirus immediate early enhancer
    365..568     +  promoter       CMV promoter: human cytomegalovirus (CMV) immediate early promoter
    607..1116    +  CDS            CIBN: N-terminal portion of the CIB1 transcription factor from Arabidopsis thaliana binds to CRY2 (cryptochrome 2) that has absorbed blue light (Kennedy et al., 2010)
   1135..1833    +  CDS            TagBFP: TagBFP is a basic (constitutively fluorescent) blue fluorescent protein published in 2008, derived from Entacmaea quadricolor. It is reported to be a very rapidly-maturing monomer with very low acid sensitivity.
   1834..1878    +  misc_feature   MCS (fragment): multiple cloning site
   1879..3135    +  CDS            TERF1: TERF1_HUMAN - Also known as PIN2, TRBF1, TRF, TRF1. Experimental evidence at protein level: Swiss-Prot protein existence level 1. Binds the telomeric double-stranded 5'-TTAGGG-3' repeat and negatively regulates telomere length. Involved in the regulation of the mitotic spindle. Component of the shelterin complex (telosome) that is involved in the regulation of telomere length and protection. Shelterin associates with arrays of double-stranded 5'-TTAGGG-3' repeats added by telomerase and protects chromosome ends; without its protective activity, telomeres are no longer hidden from the DNA damag
   3161..3245    +  CDS            large T antigen (fragment): large T antigen from SV40 (simian virus 40)
   3268..3389    +  polyA_signal   SV40 poly(A) signal: SV40 polyadenylation signal
   3423..3851    -  rep_origin     f1 ori (sequence partly withheld): f1 bacteriophage origin of replication; arrow indicates direction of (+) strand synthesis
   3878..3982    +  promoter       AmpR promoter: bla
   3984..4341    +  promoter       SV40 promoter: SV40 enhancer and early promoter
   4376..5170    +  CDS            NeoR/KanR: aminoglycoside phosphotransferase from Tn5; aph(3')-II (or nptII); confers resistance to neomycin, kanamycin, and G418 (Geneticin®)
   5191..5343    +  CDS            ble (fragment): BLE_KLEPN - Experimental evidence at protein level: Swiss-Prot protein existence level 1. Binding protein with a strong affinity to the bleomycin family of antibiotics. Binds to CL990; an antimitotic-antibiotic compound. From Klebsiella pneumoniae.
   5402..5449    +  polyA_signal   HSV TK poly(A) signal: herpes simplex virus thymidine kinase polyadenylation signal (Cole and Stacy, 1985)
   5540..5556    -  polyA_signal   bGH poly(A) signal (fragment): bovine growth hormone polyadenylation signal
   5778..6366    +  rep_origin     ori: high-copy-number ColE1/pMB1/pBR322/pUC origin of replication
>Addgene plasmid #103801 | pCIBN-tagBFP-hTRF1 | depositor full sequence | sequence record 196662 | Full Sequence
TAGTTATTAATAGTAATCAATTACGGGGTCATTAGTTCATAGCCCATATATGGAGTTCCGCGTTACATAA
CTTACGGTAAATGGCCCGCCTGGCTGACCGCCCAACGACCCCCGCCCATTGACGTCAATAATGACGTATG
TTCCCATAGTAACGCCAATAGGGACTTTCCATTGACGTCAATGGGTGGAGTATTTACGGTAAACTGCCCA
CTTGGCAGTACATCAAGTGTATCATATGCCAAGTACGCCCCCTATTGACGTCAATGACGGTAAATGGCCC
GCCTGGCATTATGCCCAGTACATGACCTTATGGGACTTTCCTACTTGGCAGTACATCTACGTATTAGTCA
TCGCTATTACCATGGTGATGCGGTTTTGGCAGTACATCAATGGGCGTGGATAGCGGTTTGACTCACGGGG
ATTTCCAAGTCTCCACCCCATTGACGTCAATGGGAGTTTGTTTTGGCACCAAAATCAACGGGACTTTCCA
AAATGTCGTAACAACTCCGCCCCATTGACGCAAATGGGCGGTAGGCGTGTACGGTGGGAGGTCTATATAA
GCAGAGCTGGTTTAGTGAACCGTCAGATCCGCTAGCGCTCGCCACCATGAATGGAGCTATAGGAGGTGAC
CTTTTGCTCAATTTTCCTGACATGTCGGTCCTAGAGCGCCAAAGGGCTCACCTCAAGTACCTCAATCCCA
CCTTTGATTCTCCTCTCGCCGGCTTCTTTGCCGATTCTTCAATGATTACCGGCGGCGAGATGGACAGCTA
TCTTTCGACTGCCGGTTTGAATCTTCCGATGATGTACGGTGAGACGACGGTGGAAGGTGATTCAAGACTC
TCAATTTCGCCGGAAACGACGCTTGGGACTGGAAATTTCAAGGCAGCGAAGTTTGATACAGAGACTAAGG
ATTGTAATGAGGCGGCGAAGAAGATGACGATGAACAGAGATGACCTAGTAGAAGAAGGAGAAGAAGAGAA
GTCGAAAATAACAGAGCAAAACAATGGGAGCACAAAAAGCATCAAGAAGATGAAACACAAAGCCAAGAAA
GAAGAGAACAATTTCTCTAATGATTCATCTAAAGTGACGAAGGAATTGGAGAAAACGGATTATATTCATG
GACCGGTCGCCACCATGAGCGAGCTGATTAAGGAGAACATGCACATGAAGCTGTACATGGAGGGCACCGT
GGACAACCATCACTTCAAGTGCACATCCGAGGGCGAAGGCAAGCCCTACGAGGGCACCCAGACCATGAGA
ATCAAGGTGGTCGAGGGCGGCCCTCTCCCCTTCGCCTTCGACATCCTGGCTACTAGCTTCCTCTACGGCA
GCAAGACCTTCATCAACCACACCCAGGGCATCCCCGACTTCTTCAAGCAGTCCTTCCCTGAGGGCTTCAC
ATGGGAGAGAGTCACCACATACGAAGACGGGGGCGTGCTGACCGCTACCCAGGACACCAGCCTCCAGGAC
GGCTGCCTCATCTACAACGTCAAGATCAGAGGGGTGAACTTCACATCCAACGGCCCTGTGATGCAGAAGA
AAACACTCGGCTGGGAGGCCTTCACCGAGACGCTGTACCCCGCTGACGGCGGCCTGGAAGGCAGAAACGA
CATGGCCCTGAAGCTCGTGGGCGGGAGCCATCTGATCGCAAACATCAAGACCACATATAGATCCAAGAAA
CCCGCTAAGAACCTCAAGATGCCTGGCGTCTACTATGTGGACTACAGACTGGAAAGAATCAAGGAGGCCA
ACAACGAGACCTACGTCGAGCAGCACGAGGTGGCAGTGGCCAGATACTGCGACCTCCCTAGCAAACTGGG
GCACAAGCTTAATTCCGGACTCAGATCTCGAGCTCAAGCTTCGAATTCTGCAGTCGACATGGCGGAGGAT
GTTTCCTCAGCGGCCCCGAGCCCGCGGGGCTGTGCGGATGGTAGGGATGCCGACCCTACTGAGGAGCAGA
TGGCAGAAACAGAGAGAAACGACGAGGAGCAGTTCGAATGCCAGGAACTGCTCGAGTGCCAGGTGCAGGT
GGGGGCCCCCGAGGAGGAGGAGGAGGAGGAGGAGGACGCGGGCCTGGTGGCCGAGGCCGAGGCCGTGGCT
GCCGGCTGGATGCTCGATTTCCTCTGCCTCTCTCTTTGCCGAGCTTTCCGCGACGGCCGCTCCGAGGACT
TCCGCAGGACCCGCAACAGCGCAGAGGCTATTATTCATGGACTATCCAGTCTAACAGCTTGCCAGTTGAG
AACGATATACATATGTCAGTTTTTGACAAGAATTGCAGCAGGAAAAACCCTTGATGCACAGTTTGAAAAT
GATGAACGAATTACACCCTTGGAATCAGCCCTGATGATTTGGGGTTCAATTGAAAAGGAACATGACAAAC
TTCATGAAGAAATACAGAATTTAATTAAAATTCAGGCTATAGCTGTTTGTATGGAAAATGGCAACTTTAA
AGAAGCAGAAGAAGTCTTTGAAAGAATATTTGGTGATCCAAATTCTCATATGCCTTTCAAAAGCAAATTG
CTTATGATAATCTCTCAGAAAGATACATTTCATTCCTTTTTTCAACACTTCAGCTACAACCACATGATGG
AGAAAATTAAGAGTTATGTGAATTATGTGCTAAGTGAAAAATCATCAACCTTTCTAATGAAGGCAGCGGC
AAAAGTAGTAGAAAGCAAAAGGACAAGAACAATAACTTCTCAAGATAAACCTAGTGGTAATGATGTTGAA
ATGGAAACTGAAGCTAATTTGGATACAAGAAAAAGGTCTCACAAGAATCTTTTCTTATCTAAGTTGCAAC
ATGGAACCCAGCAACAAGACCTTAATAAGAAAGAAAGAAGAGTAGGAACTCCTCAAAGTACAAAAAAGAA
AAAAGAAAGCAGAAGAGCCACTGAAAGCAGAATACCTGTTTCAAAGAGTCAGCCGGTAACTCCTGAAAAA
CATCGAGCTAGAAAAAGACAGGCATGGCTTTGGGAAGAAGACAAGAATTTGAGATCTGGCGTGAGGAAAT
ATGGAGAGGGAAACTGGTCTAAAATACTGTTGCATTATAAATTCAACAACCGGACAAGTGTCATGTTAAA
AGACAGATGGAGGACCATGAAGAAACTAAAACTGATTTCCTCAGACAGCGAAGACTGAGGATCCACCGGA
TCTAGATAACTGATCATAATCAGCCATACCACATTTGTAGAGGTTTTACTTGCTTTAAAAAACCTCCCAC
ACCTCCCCCTGAACCTGAAACATAAAATGAATGCAATTGTTGTTGTTAACTTGTTTATTGCAGCTTATAA
TGGTTACAAATAAAGCAATAGCATCACAAATTTCACAAATAAAGCATTTTTTTCACTGCATTCTAGTTGT
GGTTTGTCCAAACTCATCAATGTATCTTAAGGCGTAAATTGTAAGCGTTAATATTTTGTTAAAATTCGCG
TTAAATTTTTGTTAAATCAGCTCATTTTTTAACCAATAGGCCGAAATCGGCAAAATCCCTTATAAATCAA
AAGAATAGACCGAGATAGGGT
[37 nt withheld, positions 3522-3558]
AAAGAACGTGGACTCCAACGTCAAAGG
[49 nt withheld, positions 3586-3634]
T
[91 nt withheld, positions 3636-3726]
G
[124 nt withheld, positions 3728-3851]
CAGGTGGCACTTTTCGGGGAAATGTGCGCGGAACCCCTATTTGTTTATTTTTCTAAATACATTCAAATAT
GTATCCGCTCATGAGACAATAACCCTGATAAATGCTTCAATAATATTGAAAAAGGAAGAGTCCTGAGGCG
GAAAGAACCAGCTGTGGAATGTGTGTCAGTTAGGGTGTGGAAAGTCCCCAGGCTCCCCAGCAGGCAGAAG
TATGCAAAGCATGCATCTCAATTAGTCAGCAACCAGGTGTGGAAAGTCCCCAGGCTCCCCAGCAGGCAGA
AGTATGCAAAGCATGCATCTCAATTAGTCAGCAACCATAGTCCCGCCCCTAACTCCGCCCATCCCGCCCC
TAACTCCGCCCAGTTCCGCCCATTCTCCGCCCCATGGCTGACTAATTTTTTTTATTTATGCAGAGGCCGA
GGCCGCCTCGGCCTCTGAGCTATTCCAGAAGTAGTGAGGAGGCTTTTTTGGAGGCCTAGGCTTTTGCAAA
GATCGATCAAGAGACAGGATGAGGATCGTTTCGCATGATTGAACAAGATGGATTGCACGCAGGTTCTCCG
GCCGCTTGGGTGGAGAGGCTATTCGGCTATGACTGGGCACAACAGACAATCGGCTGCTCTGATGCCGCCG
TGTTCCGGCTGTCAGCGCAGGGGCGCCCGGTTCTTTTTGTCAAGACCGACCTGTCCGGTGCCCTGAATGA
ACTGCAAGACGAGGCAGCGCGGCTATCGTGGCTGGCCACGACGGGCGTTCCTTGCGCAGCTGTGCTCGAC
GTTGTCACTGAAGCGGGAAGGGACTGGCTGCTATTGGGCGAAGTGCCGGGGCAGGATCTCCTGTCATCTC
ACCTTGCTCCTGCCGAGAAAGTATCCATCATGGCTGATGCAATGCGGCGGCTGCATACGCTTGATCCGGC
TACCTGCCCATTCGACCACCAAGCGAAACATCGCATCGAGCGAGCACGTACTCGGATGGAAGCCGGTCTT
GTCGATCAGGATGATCTGGACGAAGAGCATCAGGGGCTCGCGCCAGCCGAACTGTTCGCCAGGCTCAAGG
CGAGCATGCCCGACGGCGAGGATCTCGTCGTGACCCATGGCGATGCCTGCTTGCCGAATATCATGGTGGA
AAATGGCCGCTTTTCTGGATTCATCGACTGTGGCCGGCTGGGTGTGGCGGACCGCTATCAGGACATAGCG
TTGGCTACCCGTGATATTGCTGAAGAGCTTGGCGGCGAATGGGCTGACCGCTTCCTCGTGCTTTACGGTA
TCGCCGCTCCCGATTCGCAGCGCATCGCCTTCTATCGCCTTCTTGACGAGTTCTTCTGAGCGGGACTCTG
GGGTTCGAAATGACCGACCAAGCGACGCCCAACCTGCCATCACGAGATTTCGATTCCACCGCCGCCTTCT
ATGAAAGGTTGGGCTTCGGAATCGTTTTCCGGGACGCCGGCTGGATGATCCTCCAGCGCGGGGATCTCAT
GCTGGAGTTCTTCGCCCACCCTAGGGGGAGGCTAACTGAAACACGGAAGGAGACAATACCGGAAGGAACC
CGCGCTATGACGGCAATAAAAAGACAGAATAAAACGCACGGTGTTGGGTCGTTTGTTCATAAACGCGGGG
TTCGGTCCCAGGGCTGGCACTCTGTCGATACCCCACCGAGACCCCATTGGGGCCAATACGCCCGCGTTTC
TTCCTTTTCCCCACCCCACCCCCCAAGTTCGGGTGAAGGCCCAGGGCTCGCAGCCAACGTCGGGGCGGCA
GGCCCTGCCATAGCCTCAGGTTACTCATATATACTTTAGATTGATTTAAAACTTCATTTTTAATTTAAAA
GGATCTAGGTGAAGATCCTTTTTGATAATCTCATGACCAAAATCCCTTAACGTGAGTTTTCGTTCCACTG
AGCGTCAGACCCCGTAGAAAAGATCAAAGGATCTTCTTGAGATCCTTTTTTTCTGCGCGTAATCTGCTGC
TTGCAAACAAAAAAACCACCGCTACCAGCGGTGGTTTGTTTGCCGGATCAAGAGCTACCAACTCTTTTTC
CGAAGGTAACTGGCTTCAGCAGAGCGCAGATACCAAATACTGTCCTTCTAGTGTAGCCGTAGTTAGGCCA
CCACTTCAAGAACTCTGTAGCACCGCCTACATACCTCGCTCTGCTAATCCTGTTACCAGTGGCTGCTGCC
AGTGGCGATAAGTCGTGTCTTACCGGGTTGGACTCAAGACGATAGTTACCGGATAAGGCGCAGCGGTCGG
GCTGAACGGGGGGTTCGTGCACACAGCCCAGCTTGGAGCGAACGACCTACACCGAACTGAGATACCTACA
GCGTGAGCTATGAGAAAGCGCCACGCTTCCCGAAGGGAGAAAGGCGGACAGGTATCCGGTAAGCGGCAGG
GTCGGAACAGGAGAGCGCACGAGGGAGCTTCCAGGGGGAAACGCCTGGTATCTTTATAGTCCTGTCGGGT
TTCGCCACCTCTGACTTGAGCGTCGATTTTTGTGATGCTCGTCAGGGGGGCGGAGCCTATGGAAAAACGC
CAGCAACGCGGCCTTTTTACGGTTCCTGGCCTTTTGCTGGCCTTTTGCTCACATGTTCTTTCCTGCGTTA
TCCCCTGATTCTGTGGATAACCGTATTACCGCCATGCAT
