Features (pLannotate 1.2.2; 16 found; start..end, strand, type, name):
     61..364     +  enhancer       CMV enhancer: human cytomegalovirus immediate early enhancer
    365..568     +  promoter       CMV promoter: human cytomegalovirus (CMV) immediate early promoter
    607..1116    +  CDS            CIBN: N-terminal portion of the CIB1 transcription factor from Arabidopsis thaliana binds to CRY2 (cryptochrome 2) that has absorbed blue light (Kennedy et al., 2010)
   1135..1833    +  CDS            TagBFP: TagBFP is a basic (constitutively fluorescent) blue fluorescent protein published in 2008, derived from Entacmaea quadricolor. It is reported to be a very rapidly-maturing monomer with very low acid sensitivity.
   1834..1878    +  misc_feature   MCS (fragment): multiple cloning site
   1879..3135    +  CDS            TERF1: TERF1_HUMAN - Also known as PIN2, TRBF1, TRF, TRF1. Experimental evidence at protein level: Swiss-Prot protein existence level 1. Binds the telomeric double-stranded 5'-TTAGGG-3' repeat and negatively regulates telomere length. Involved in the regulation of the mitotic spindle. Component of the shelterin complex (telosome) that is involved in the regulation of telomere length and protection. Shelterin associates with arrays of double-stranded 5'-TTAGGG-3' repeats added by telomerase and protects chromosome ends; without its protective activity, telomeres are no longer hidden from the DNA damag
   3161..3245    +  CDS            large T antigen (fragment): large T antigen from SV40 (simian virus 40)
   3268..3389    +  polyA_signal   SV40 poly(A) signal: SV40 polyadenylation signal
   3423..3851    -  rep_origin     f1 ori (sequence partly withheld): f1 bacteriophage origin of replication; arrow indicates direction of (+) strand synthesis
   3878..3982    +  promoter       AmpR promoter: bla
   3984..4341    +  promoter       SV40 promoter: SV40 enhancer and early promoter
   4376..5170    +  CDS            NeoR/KanR: aminoglycoside phosphotransferase from Tn5; aph(3')-II (or nptII); confers resistance to neomycin, kanamycin, and G418 (Geneticin®)
   5191..5343    +  CDS            ble (fragment): BLE_KLEPN - Experimental evidence at protein level: Swiss-Prot protein existence level 1. Binding protein with a strong affinity to the bleomycin family of antibiotics. Binds to CL990; an antimitotic-antibiotic compound. From Klebsiella pneumoniae.
   5402..5449    +  polyA_signal   HSV TK poly(A) signal: herpes simplex virus thymidine kinase polyadenylation signal (Cole and Stacy, 1985)
   5540..5556    -  polyA_signal   bGH poly(A) signal (fragment): bovine growth hormone polyadenylation signal
   5778..6366    +  rep_origin     ori: high-copy-number ColE1/pMB1/pBR322/pUC origin of replication
>Addgene plasmid #103801 | pCIBN-tagBFP-hTRF1 | addgene full sequence | sequence record 199207 | Addgene NGS Result
TAGTTATTAATAGTAATCAATTACGGGGTCATTAGTTCATAGCCCATATATGGAGTTCCGCGTTACATAA
CTTACGGTAAATGGCCCGCCTGGCTGACCGCCCAACGACCCCCGCCCATTGACGTCAATAATGACGTATG
TTCCCATAGTAACGCCAATAGGGACTTTCCATTGACGTCAATGGGTGGAGTATTTACGGTAAACTGCCCA
CTTGGCAGTACATCAAGTGTATCATATGCCAAGTACGCCCCCTATTGACGTCAATGACGGTAAATGGCCC
GCCTGGCATTATGCCCAGTACATGACCTTATGGGACTTTCCTACTTGGCAGTACATCTACGTATTAGTCA
TCGCTATTACCATGGTGATGCGGTTTTGGCAGTACATCAATGGGCGTGGATAGCGGTTTGACTCACGGGG
ATTTCCAAGTCTCCACCCCATTGACGTCAATGGGAGTTTGTTTTGGCACCAAAATCAACGGGACTTTCCA
AAATGTCGTAACAACTCCGCCCCATTGACGCAAATGGGCGGTAGGCGTGTACGGTGGGAGGTCTATATAA
GCAGAGCTGGTTTAGTGAACCGTCAGATCCGCTAGCGCTCGCCACCATGAATGGAGCTATAGGAGGTGAC
CTTTTGCTCAATTTTCCTGACATGTCGGTCCTAGAGCGCCAAAGGGCTCACCTCAAGTACCTCAATCCCA
CCTTTGATTCTCCTCTCGCCGGCTTCTTTGCCGATTCTTCAATGATTACCGGCGGCGAGATGGACAGCTA
TCTTTCGACTGCCGGTTTGAATCTTCCGATGATGTACGGTGAGACGACGGTGGAAGGTGATTCAAGACTC
TCAATTTCGCCGGAAACGACGCTTGGGACTGGAAATTTCAAGGCAGCGAAGTTTGATACAGAGACTAAGG
ATTGTAATGAGGCGGCGAAGAAGATGACGATGAACAGAGATGACCTAGTAGAAGAAGGAGAAGAAGAGAA
GTCGAAAATAACAGAGCAAAACAATGGGAGCACAAAAAGCATCAAGAAGATGAAACACAAAGCCAAGAAA
GAAGAGAACAATTTCTCTAATGATTCATCTAAAGTGACGAAGGAATTGGAGAAAACGGATTATATTCATG
GACCGGTCGCCACCATGAGCGAGCTGATTAAGGAGAACATGCACATGAAGCTGTACATGGAGGGCACCGT
GGACAACCATCACTTCAAGTGCACATCCGAGGGCGAAGGCAAGCCCTACGAGGGCACCCAGACCATGAGA
ATCAAGGTGGTCGAGGGCGGCCCTCTCCCCTTCGCCTTCGACATCCTGGCTACTAGCTTCCTCTACGGCA
GCAAGACCTTCATCAACCACACCCAGGGCATCCCCGACTTCTTCAAGCAGTCCTTCCCTGAGGGCTTCAC
ATGGGAGAGAGTCACCACATACGAAGACGGGGGCGTGCTGACCGCTACCCAGGACACCAGCCTCCAGGAC
GGCTGCCTCATCTACAACGTCAAGATCAGAGGGGTGAACTTCACATCCAACGGCCCTGTGATGCAGAAGA
AAACACTCGGCTGGGAGGCCTTCACCGAGACGCTGTACCCCGCTGACGGCGGCCTGGAAGGCAGAAACGA
CATGGCCCTGAAGCTCGTGGGCGGGAGCCATCTGATCGCAAACATCAAGACCACATATAGATCCAAGAAA
CCCGCTAAGAACCTCAAGATGCCTGGCGTCTACTATGTGGACTACAGACTGGAAAGAATCAAGGAGGCCA
ACAACGAGACCTACGTCGAGCAGCACGAGGTGGCAGTGGCCAGATACTGCGACCTCCCTAGCAAACTGGG
GCACAAGCTTAATTCCGGACTCAGATCTCGAGCTCAAGCTTCGAATTCTGCAGTCGACATGGCGGAGGAT
GTTTCCTCAGCGGCCCCGAGCCCGCGGGGCTGTGCGGATGGTAGGGATGCCGACCCTACTGAGGAGCAGA
TGGCAGAAACAGAGAGAAACGACGAGGAGCAGTTCGAATGCCAGGAACTGCTCGAGTGCCAGGTGCAGGT
GGGGGCCCCCGAGGAGGAGGAGGAGGAGGAGGAGGACGCGGGCCTGGTGGCCGAGGCCGAGGCCGTGGCT
GCCGGCTGGATGCTCGATTTCCTCTGCCTCTCTCTTTGCCGAGCTTTCCGCGACGGCCGCTCCGAGGACT
TCCGCAGGACCCGCAACAGCGCAGAGGCTATTATTCATGGACTATCCAGTCTAACAGCTTGCCAGTTGAG
AACGATATACATATGTCAGTTTTTGACAAGAATTGCAGCAGGAAAAACCCTTGATGCACAGTTTGAAAAT
GATGAACGAATTACACCCTTGGAATCAGCCCTGATGATTTGGGGTTCAATTGAAAAGGAACATGACAAAC
TTCATGAAGAAATACAGAATTTAATTAAAATTCAGGCTATAGCTGTTTGTATGGAAAATGGCAACTTTAA
AGAAGCAGAAGAAGTCTTTGAAAGAATATTTGGTGATCCAAATTCTCATATGCCTTTCAAAAGCAAATTG
CTTATGATAATCTCTCAGAAAGATACATTTCATTCCTTTTTTCAACACTTCAGCTACAACCACATGATGG
AGAAAATTAAGAGTTATGTGAATTATGTGCTAAGTGAAAAATCATCAACCTTTCTAATGAAGGCAGCGGC
AAAAGTAGTAGAAAGCAAAAGGACAAGAACAATAACTTCTCAAGATAAACCTAGTGGTAATGATGTTGAA
ATGGAAACTGAAGCTAATTTGGATACAAGAAAAAGGTCTCACAAGAATCTTTTCTTATCTAAGTTGCAAC
ATGGAACCCAGCAACAAGACCTTAATAAGAAAGAAAGAAGAGTAGGAACTCCTCAAAGTACAAAAAAGAA
AAAAGAAAGCAGAAGAGCCACTGAAAGCAGAATACCTGTTTCAAAGAGTCAGCCGGTAACTCCTGAAAAA
CATCGAGCTAGAAAAAGACAGGCATGGCTTTGGGAAGAAGACAAGAATTTGAGATCTGGCGTGAGGAAAT
ATGGAGAGGGAAACTGGTCTAAAATACTGTTGCATTATAAATTCAACAACCGGACAAGTGTCATGTTAAA
AGACAGATGGAGGACCATGAAGAAACTAAAACTGATTTCCTCAGACAGCGAAGACTGAGGATCCACCGGA
TCTAGATAACTGATCATAATCAGCCATACCACATTTGTAGAGGTTTTACTTGCTTTAAAAAACCTCCCAC
ACCTCCCCCTGAACCTGAAACATAAAATGAATGCAATTGTTGTTGTTAACTTGTTTATTGCAGCTTATAA
TGGTTACAAATAAAGCAATAGCATCACAAATTTCACAAATAAAGCATTTTTTTCACTGCATTCTAGTTGT
GGTTTGTCCAAACTCATCAATGTATCTTAAGGCGTAAATTGTAAGCGTTAATATTTTGTTAAAATTCGCG
TTAAATTTTTGTTAAATCAGCTCATTTTTTAACCAATAGGCCGAAATCGGCAAAATCCCTTATAAATCAA
AAGAATAGACCGAGATAGGGT
[37 nt withheld, positions 3522-3558]
AAAGAACGTGGACTCCAACGTCAAAGG
[49 nt withheld, positions 3586-3634]
T
[91 nt withheld, positions 3636-3726]
G
[124 nt withheld, positions 3728-3851]
CAGGTGGCACTTTTCGGGGAAATGTGCGCGGAACCCCTATTTGTTTATTTTTCTAAATACATTCAAATAT
GTATCCGCTCATGAGACAATAACCCTGATAAATGCTTCAATAATATTGAAAAAGGAAGAGTCCTGAGGCG
GAAAGAACCAGCTGTGGAATGTGTGTCAGTTAGGGTGTGGAAAGTCCCCAGGCTCCCCAGCAGGCAGAAG
TATGCAAAGCATGCATCTCAATTAGTCAGCAACCAGGTGTGGAAAGTCCCCAGGCTCCCCAGCAGGCAGA
AGTATGCAAAGCATGCATCTCAATTAGTCAGCAACCATAGTCCCGCCCCTAACTCCGCCCATCCCGCCCC
TAACTCCGCCCAGTTCCGCCCATTCTCCGCCCCATGGCTGACTAATTTTTTTTATTTATGCAGAGGCCGA
GGCCGCCTCGGCCTCTGAGCTATTCCAGAAGTAGTGAGGAGGCTTTTTTGGAGGCCTAGGCTTTTGCAAA
GATCGATCAAGAGACAGGATGAGGATCGTTTCGCATGATTGAACAAGATGGATTGCACGCAGGTTCTCCG
GCCGCTTGGGTGGAGAGGCTATTCGGCTATGACTGGGCACAACAGACAATCGGCTGCTCTGATGCCGCCG
TGTTCCGGCTGTCAGCGCAGGGGCGCCCGGTTCTTTTTGTCAAGACCGACCTGTCCGGTGCCCTGAATGA
ACTGCAAGACGAGGCAGCGCGGCTATCGTGGCTGGCCACGACGGGCGTTCCTTGCGCAGCTGTGCTCGAC
GTTGTCACTGAAGCGGGAAGGGACTGGCTGCTATTGGGCGAAGTGCCGGGGCAGGATCTCCTGTCATCTC
ACCTTGCTCCTGCCGAGAAAGTATCCATCATGGCTGATGCAATGCGGCGGCTGCATACGCTTGATCCGGC
TACCTGCCCATTCGACCACCAAGCGAAACATCGCATCGAGCGAGCACGTACTCGGATGGAAGCCGGTCTT
GTCGATCAGGATGATCTGGACGAAGAGCATCAGGGGCTCGCGCCAGCCGAACTGTTCGCCAGGCTCAAGG
CGAGCATGCCCGACGGCGAGGATCTCGTCGTGACCCATGGCGATGCCTGCTTGCCGAATATCATGGTGGA
AAATGGCCGCTTTTCTGGATTCATCGACTGTGGCCGGCTGGGTGTGGCGGACCGCTATCAGGACATAGCG
TTGGCTACCCGTGATATTGCTGAAGAGCTTGGCGGCGAATGGGCTGACCGCTTCCTCGTGCTTTACGGTA
TCGCCGCTCCCGATTCGCAGCGCATCGCCTTCTATCGCCTTCTTGACGAGTTCTTCTGAGCGGGACTCTG
GGGTTCGAAATGACCGACCAAGCGACGCCCAACCTGCCATCACGAGATTTCGATTCCACCGCCGCCTTCT
ATGAAAGGTTGGGCTTCGGAATCGTTTTCCGGGACGCCGGCTGGATGATCCTCCAGCGCGGGGATCTCAT
GCTGGAGTTCTTCGCCCACCCTAGGGGGAGGCTAACTGAAACACGGAAGGAGACAATACCGGAAGGAACC
CGCGCTATGACGGCAATAAAAAGACAGAATAAAACGCACGGTGTTGGGTCGTTTGTTCATAAACGCGGGG
TTCGGTCCCAGGGCTGGCACTCTGTCGATACCCCACCGAGACCCCATTGGGGCCAATACGCCCGCGTTTC
TTCCTTTTCCCCACCCCACCCCCCAAGTTCGGGTGAAGGCCCAGGGCTCGCAGCCAACGTCGGGGCGGCA
GGCCCTGCCATAGCCTCAGGTTACTCATATATACTTTAGATTGATTTAAAACTTCATTTTTAATTTAAAA
GGATCTAGGTGAAGATCCTTTTTGATAATCTCATGACCAAAATCCCTTAACGTGAGTTTTCGTTCCACTG
AGCGTCAGACCCCGTAGAAAAGATCAAAGGATCTTCTTGAGATCCTTTTTTTCTGCGCGTAATCTGCTGC
TTGCAAACAAAAAAACCACCGCTACCAGCGGTGGTTTGTTTGCCGGATCAAGAGCTACCAACTCTTTTTC
CGAAGGTAACTGGCTTCAGCAGAGCGCAGATACCAAATACTGTTCTTCTAGTGTAGCCGTAGTTAGGCCA
CCACTTCAAGAACTCTGTAGCACCGCCTACATACCTCGCTCTGCTAATCCTGTTACCAGTGGCTGCTGCC
AGTGGCGATAAGTCGTGTCTTACCGGGTTGGACTCAAGACGATAGTTACCGGATAAGGCGCAGCGGTCGG
GCTGAACGGGGGGTTCGTGCACACAGCCCAGCTTGGAGCGAACGACCTACACCGAACTGAGATACCTACA
GCGTGAGCTATGAGAAAGCGCCACGCTTCCCGAAGGGAGAAAGGCGGACAGGTATCCGGTAAGCGGCAGG
GTCGGAACAGGAGAGCGCACGAGGGAGCTTCCAGGGGGAAACGCCTGGTATCTTTATAGTCCTGTCGGGT
TTCGCCACCTCTGACTTGAGCGTCGATTTTTGTGATGCTCGTCAGGGGGGCGGAGCCTATGGAAAAACGC
CAGCAACGCGGCCTTTTTACGGTTCCTGGCCTTTTGCTGGCCTTTTGCTCACATGTTCTTTCCTGCGTTA
TCCCCTGATTCTGTGGATAACCGTATTACCGCCATGCAT
