>Addgene plasmid #103801 | pCIBN-tagBFP-hTRF1 | depositor partial sequence | sequence record 196663 | CIBN
ATGAATGGAGCTATAGGAGGTGACCTTTTGCTCAATTTTCCTGACATGTCGGTCCTAGAGCGCCAAAGGG
CTCACCTCAAGTACCTCAATCCCACCTTTGATTCTCCTCTCGCCGGCTTCTTTGCCGATTCTTCAATGAT
TACCGGCGGCGAGATGGACAGCTATCTTTCGACTGCCGGTTTGAATCTTCCGATGATGTACGGTGAGACG
ACGGTGGAAGGTGATTCAAGACTCTCAATTTCGCCGGAAACGACGCTTGGGACTGGAAATTTCAAGGCAG
CGAAGTTTGATACAGAGACTAAGGATTGTAATGAGGCGGCGAAGAAGATGACGATGAACAGAGATGACCT
AGTAGAAGAAGGAGAAGAAGAGAAGTCGAAAATAACAGAGCAAAACAATGGGAGCACAAAAAGCATCAAG
AAGATGAAACACAAAGCCAAGAAAGAAGAGAACAATTTCTCTAATGATTCATCTAAAGTGACGAAGGAAT
TGGAGAAAACGGATTATATTCAT
