>Addgene plasmid #103801 | pCIBN-tagBFP-hTRF1 | depositor partial sequence | sequence record 196664 | tagBFP
ATGAGCGAGCTGATTAAGGAGAACATGCACATGAAGCTGTACATGGAGGGCACCGTGGACAACCATCACT
TCAAGTGCACATCCGAGGGCGAAGGCAAGCCCTACGAGGGCACCCAGACCATGAGAATCAAGGTGGTCGA
GGGCGGCCCTCTCCCCTTCGCCTTCGACATCCTGGCTACTAGCTTCCTCTACGGCAGCAAGACCTTCATC
AACCACACCCAGGGCATCCCCGACTTCTTCAAGCAGTCCTTCCCTGAGGGCTTCACATGGGAGAGAGTCA
CCACATACGAAGACGGGGGCGTGCTGACCGCTACCCAGGACACCAGCCTCCAGGACGGCTGCCTCATCTA
CAACGTCAAGATCAGAGGGGTGAACTTCACATCCAACGGCCCTGTGATGCAGAAGAAAACACTCGGCTGG
GAGGCCTTCACCGAGACGCTGTACCCCGCTGACGGCGGCCTGGAAGGCAGAAACGACATGGCCCTGAAGC
TCGTGGGCGGGAGCCATCTGATCGCAAACATCAAGACCACATATAGATCCAAGAAACCCGCTAAGAACCT
CAAGATGCCTGGCGTCTACTATGTGGACTACAGACTGGAAAGAATCAAGGAGGCCAACAACGAGACCTAC
GTCGAGCAGCACGAGGTGGCAGTGGCCAGATACTGCGACCTCCCTAGCAAACTGGGGCACAAGCTTAAT
